Addgene plasmid #109836: pHH0103_RARA_Hormone-recep
Purpose: Protein expression and purification of RARA_Hormone-recep
Depositing lab: Sachdev Sidhu. Depositing organization: University of Toronto. Publication: Large-scale survey and database of high affinity ligands for peptide recognition modules. Teyra J, Kelil A, Jain S, Helmy M, Jajodia R, Hooda Y, Gu J, D'Cruz AA, Nicholson SE, Min J, Sudol M, Kim PM, Bader GD, Sidhu SS. Mol Syst Biol. 2020 Dec;16(12):e9310. doi: 10.15252/msb.20199310. PubMed 33438817.
Backbone
  Vector backbone: pHH0103
  Vector type: Bacterial Expression
Growth in bacteria
  Bacterial resistance: Ampicillin, 100 μg/mL
  Growth temperature: 37°C
  Growth strain: DH5alpha
  Copy number: Low Copy
Gene/Insert
  Gene/Insert name: RARA_Hormone-recep
  Species: H. sapiens (human)
  Entrez Gene: RARA (a.k.a. NR1B1, RAR, RARalpha)
  Cloning method: Restriction Enzyme; 5′ cloning site Sfi1 (unknown if destroyed); 3′ cloning site Not1 (unknown if destroyed)
Terms and licenses: Academic/Nonprofit Terms; Industry Terms: Not Available to Industry
How to cite: pHH0103_RARA_Hormone-recep was a gift from Sachdev Sidhu (Addgene plasmid # 109836 ; http://n2t.net/addgene:109836 ; RRID:Addgene_109836)
