[The description below was written by a language model from this plasmid's Addgene catalogue record and pLannotate feature annotations shown in this document.]
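Description:
pHH0103_RARA_Hormone-recep is a bacterial expression plasmid built on the pHH0103 backbone for producing and purifying the hormone-receptor (ligand-binding) domain of human retinoic acid receptor alpha (RARA, also called NR1B1) in E. coli. The sequenced plasmid is about 7.5 kb. It carries a ColE1/pBR322-type origin with the bom mobility region and is selected with ampicillin through the β-lactamase gene. The catalogue lists it as low copy, although the rop gene appears only as two fragments interrupted by an f1 phage origin. That f1 origin, together with fragments of M13 gene III and a tetracycline-resistance remnant, suggests the backbone derives from a phagemid-style vector. The gene III pieces lie downstream of the fd terminator and do not appear to be part of the expressed product.

The expression cassette is driven by the tac promoter, a strong trp/lac hybrid, followed by a lac operator. A plasmid-borne lacI gene under the lacIq promoter supplies abundant repressor, so transcription stays off until it is induced with IPTG. The open reading frame runs from an N-terminal 6xHis tag through Schistosoma japonicum glutathione S-transferase to the RARA fragment of roughly 750 bp, which was cloned between SfiI and NotI sites, and it ends ahead of the fd terminator. The annotation tool matched the insert to the mouse Rara entry, presumably because the two orthologues are highly conserved; the catalogue gives the species as human. The His and GST tags allow affinity purification on nickel or glutathione resin. The associated publication is a large-scale survey of ligands for peptide recognition modules, which suggests the purified domain served as a target for peptide-binding studies.
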