Features (pLannotate 1.2.2; 21 found; start..end, strand, type, name):
      1..29      +  promoter       tac promoter: strong E. coli promoter; hybrid between the trp and lac UV5 promoters
     37..53      +  protein_bind   lac operator: The lac repressor binds to the lac operator to inhibit transcription in E. coli. This inhibition can be relieved by adding lactose or isopropyl-β-D-thiogalactopyranoside (IPTG). lac repressor encoded by lacI
    138..155     +  CDS            6xHis: 6xHis affinity tag
    171..824     +  CDS            GST26_SCHJA: Experimental evidence at protein level: Swiss-Prot protein existence level 1. GST isoenzymes appear to play a central role in the parasite detoxification system. Other functions are also suspected including a role in increasing the solubility of haematin in the parasite gut. From Schistosoma japonicum (Blood fluke).
    891..1646    +  CDS            Rara (fragment): RARA_MOUSE - Also known as Nr1b1. Experimental evidence at protein level: Swiss-Prot protein existence level 1. Receptor for retinoic acid (PubMed:17205979). Retinoic acid receptors bind as heterodimers to their target response elements in response to their ligands, all-trans or 9-cis retinoic acid, and regulate gene expression in various biological processes (PubMed:17205979). The RXR/RAR heterodimers bind to the retinoic acid response elements (RARE) composed of tandem 5'-AGGTCA-3' sites known as DR1-DR5 (PubMed:17205979). In the absence of ligand, the RXR-RAR heterodimers associate with a m
   1662..1709    +  terminator     fd terminator (sequence withheld): central terminator from bacteriophage fd (Otsuka and Kunisawa, 1982)
   1714..1926    +  CDS            M13 gene III (fragment) (sequence partly withheld): pIII; III; minor coat protein
   1941..2411    +  CDS            M13 gene III (fragment) (sequence partly withheld): pIII; III; minor coat protein
   2433..2503    +  CDS            TcR (fragment): tetracycline efflux protein; tet; confers resistance to tetracycline
   2745..3125    -  CDS            YPB1_ECOLX: Protein predicted: Swiss-Prot protein existence level 4. From Escherichia coli.
   3142..3293    +  CDS            rop (fragment): Rop protein, which maintains plasmids at low copy number; rop
   3329..3757    -  rep_origin     f1 ori (sequence partly withheld): f1 bacteriophage origin of replication; arrow indicates direction of (+) strand synthesis
   3766..3805    +  CDS            rop (fragment): Rop protein, which maintains plasmids at low copy number; rop
   3907..4047    +  misc_feature   bom: basis of mobility region from pBR322
   4233..4820    -  rep_origin     ori: high-copy-number ColE1/pMB1/pBR322/pUC origin of replication
   4991..5851    -  CDS            AmpR: β-lactamase; bla; confers resistance to ampicillin, carbenicillin, and related antibiotics
   5852..5956    -  promoter       AmpR promoter: bla
   6065..6142    +  promoter       lacIq promoter: lacI (mutant); In the lacIq allele, a single base change in the promoter boosts expression of the lacI gene about 10-fold.
   6143..7225    +  CDS            lacI: lac repressor; lacI; The lac repressor binds to the lac operator to inhibit transcription in E. coli. This inhibition can be relieved by adding lactose or isopropyl-β-D-thiogalactopyranoside (IPTG).
   7238..7259    +  protein_bind   CAP binding site: CAP binding activates transcription in the presence of cAMP. E. coli catabolite activator protein
   7278..7295    +  promoter       tet promoter (fragment): E. coli promoter for tetracycline efflux protein gene
>Addgene plasmid #109836 | pHH0103_RARA_Hormone-recep | addgene full sequence | sequence record 217296 | Addgene NGS Result
TTGACAATTAATCATCGGCTCGTATAATGTGTGGAATTGTGAGCGGATAACAATTTCACACAGGAAACAG
CCAGTCCGTTTAGGTGTTTTCACGAGCACTTCACCAACAAGGACCATAGATTATGAAAATCGAAGAACAC
CATCACCATCACCATTCCAGCGGTAAGCTTATGTCCCCTATACTAGGTTATTGGAAAATTAAGGGCCTTG
TGCAACCCACTCGACTTCTTTTGGAATATCTTGAAGAAAAATATGAAGAGCATTTGTATGAGCGCGATGA
AGGTGATAAATGGCGAAACAAAAAGTTTGAATTGGGTTTGGAGTTTCCCAATCTTCCTTATTATATTGAT
GGTGATGTTAAATTAACACAGTCTATGGCCATCATACGTTATATAGCTGACAAGCACAACATGTTGGGTG
GTTGTCCAAAAGAGCGTGCAGAGATTTCAATGCTTGAAGGAGCGGTTTTGGATATTAGATACGGTGTTTC
GAGAATTGCATATAGTAAAGACTTTGAAACTCTCAAAGTTGATTTTCTTAGCAAGCTACCTGAAATGCTG
AAAATGTTCGAAGATCGTTTATGTCATAAAACATATTTAAATGGTGATCATGTAACCCATCCTGACTTCA
TGTTGTATGACGCTCTTGATGTTGTTTTATACATGGACCCAATGTGCCTGGATGCGTTCCCAAAATTAGT
TTGTTTTAAAAAACGTATTGAAGCTATCCCACAAATTGATAAGTACTTGAAATCCAGCAAGTATATAGCA
TGGCCTTTGCAGGGCTGGCAAGCCACGTTTGGTGGTGGCGACCATCCTCCAAAATCGGATCTGGAAGTTC
TGTTCCAGGGGCCCCTGTCCAGCGGTCTGGTTCCGCGTGGTTCCGGTACCGCGGCCCAGCCGGCCAGCGA
AAGCTACACTCTGACTCCGGAAGTTGGCGAGCTGATTGAAAAAGTTCGCAAAGCGCACCAGGAAACGTTC
CCGGCGCTGTGCCAGCTGGGCAAATATACCACCAACAACTCTTCCGAGCAACGCGTCAGCCTGGATATCG
ACCTGTGGGATAAGTTCTCCGAACTGTCTACGAAGTGCATCATCAAAACTGTTGAGTTCGCCAAACAGCT
GCCGGGCTTCACTACCCTGACCATTGCGGATCAGATTACTCTGCTGAAAGCAGCGTGCCTGGACATCCTG
ATCCTGCGTATCTGTACCCGTTACACTCCGGAGCAGGATACCATGACCTTTTCCGACGGTCTGACCCTGA
ACCGTACCCAAATGCACAATGCTGGCTTTGGTCCACTGACCGATCTGGTATTTGCTTTCGCGAACCAGCT
GCTGCCTCTGGAAATGGACGACGCAGAAACCGGTCTGCTGTCTGCCATCTGCCTGATTTGTGGTGATCGT
CAGGATCTGGAACAGCCGGACCGTGTAGACATGCTGCAGGAACCTCTGCTGGAAGCACTGAAAGTTTACG
TGCGTAAACGTCGCCCGTCCCGCCCGCATATGTTCCCGAAGATGCTGATGAAAATCACCGACCTGCGTTC
TATCTCTGCTAAAGGTGCTGAGCGTGTGATTACGCTGAAAATGGAAATCCCGGGCTCTATGCCACCGCTG
ATCCAGGAAATGCTGGAAAACAGCGAAGGTCTGGACGCGGCCGCATA
[142 nt withheld, positions 1658-1799]
C
[98 nt withheld, positions 1801-1898]
AGTTTGTACTGGTGACGAAACTCAGTGTCTAGCTAGAGTGGC
[149 nt withheld, positions 1941-2089]
T
[41 nt withheld, positions 2091-2131]
T
[62 nt withheld, positions 2133-2194]
A
[35 nt withheld, positions 2196-2230]
CCTCCCTCAATCGGTTGAATGTCGCCCTTTTGTCTTTGGCGCTGGTAAACCATATGAA
[86 nt withheld, positions 2289-2374]
T
[54 nt withheld, positions 2376-2429]
CTAGCGCCGCCCTATACCTTGTCTGCCTCCCCGCGTTGCGTCGCGGTGCATGGAGCCGGGCCACCTCGAC
CTGAATGGAAGCCGGCGGCACCTCGCTAACGGATTCACCACTCCAAGAATTGGAGCCAATCAATTCTTGC
GGAGAACTGTGAATGCGCAAACCAACCCTTGGCAGAACATATCCATCGCGTCCGCCATCTCCAGCAGCCG
CACGCGGCGCATCTCGGGCAGCGTTGGGTCCTGGCCACGGGTGCGCATGATCGTGCTCCTGTCGTTGAGG
ACCCGGCTAGGCTGGCGGGGTTGCCTTACTGGTTAGCAGAATGAATCACCGATACGCGAGCGAACGTGAA
GCGACTGCTGCTGCAAAACGTCTGCGACCTGAGCAACAACATGAATGGTCTTCGGTTTCCGTGTTTCGTA
AAGTCTGGAAACGCGGAAGTCAGCGCCCTGCACCATTATGTTCCGGATCTGCATCGCAGGATGCTGCTGG
CTACCCTGTGGAACACCTACATCTGTATTAACGAAGCGCTGGCATTGACCCTGAGTGATTTTTCTCTGGT
CCCGCCGCATCCATACCGCCAGTTGTTTACCCTCACAACGTTCCAGTAACCGGGCATGTTCATCATCAGT
AACCCGTATCGTGAGCATCCTCTCTCGTTTCATCGGTATCATTACCCCCATGAACAGAAATCCCCCTTAC
ACGGAGGCATCAGTGACCAAACAGGAAAAAACCGCCCTTAACATGGCCCGCTTTATCAGAAGCCAGACAT
TAACGCTTCTGGAGAAACTCAACGAGCTGGACGCGGATGAACAGGCAGACATCTGTGAATCGCTTCACGA
CCACGCTGATGAGCTTTACCGCAGGATCCGCGAAATTGTAAGCGTTAATATTTTGTTAAAATTCGCGTTA
AATTTTTGTTAAATCAGCTCATTTTTTAACCAATAGGCCGAAATCGGCAAAATCCCTTATAAATCAAAAG
AATAGACCGAGATAGGGT
[37 nt withheld, positions 3428-3464]
AAAGAACGTGGACTCCAACGTCAAAGG
[49 nt withheld, positions 3492-3540]
T
[91 nt withheld, positions 3542-3632]
G
[124 nt withheld, positions 3634-3757]
CGCGGATCCTGCCTCGCGCGTTTCGGTGATGACGGTGAAAACCTCTGACACATGCAGCTCCCGGAGACGG
TCACAGCTTGTCTGTAAGCGGATGCCGGGAGCAGACAAGCCCGTCAGGGCGCGTCAGCGGGTGTTGGCGG
GTGTCGGGGCGCAGCCATGACCCAGTCACGTAGCGATAGCGGAGTGTATACTGGCTTAACTATGCGGCAT
CAGAGCAGATTGTACTGAGAGTGCACCATATGCGGTGTGAAATACCGCACAGATGCGTAAGGAGAAAATA
CCGCATCAGGCGCTCTTCCGCTTCCTCGCTCACTGACTCGCTGCGCTCGGTCGTTCGGCTGCGGCGAGCG
GTATCAGCTCACTCAAAGGCGGTAATACGGTTATCCACAGAATCAGGGGATAACGCAGGAAAGAACATGT
GAGCAAAAGGCCAGCAAAAGGCCAGGAACCGTAAAAAGGCCGCGTTGCTGGCGTTTTTCCATAGGCTCCG
CCCCCCTGACGAGCATCACAAAAATCGACGCTCAAGTCAGAGGTGGCGAAACCCGACAGGACTATAAAGA
TACCAGGGTTTCCCCCTGGAAGCTCCCTCGTGCGCTCTCCTGTTCCGACCCTGCCGCTTACCGGATACCT
GTCCGCCTTTCTCCCTTCGGGAAGCGTGGCGCTTTCTCATAGCTCACGCTGTAGGTATCTCAGTTCGGTG
TAGGTCGTTCGCTCCAAGCTGGGCTGTGTGCACGAACCCCCCGTTCAGCCCGACCGCTGCGCCTTATCCG
GTAACTATCGTCTTGAGTCCAACCCGGTAAGACACGACTTATCGCCACTGGCAGCAGCCACTGGTAACAG
GATTAGCAGAGCGAGGTATGTAGGCGGTGCTACAGAGTTCTTGAAGTGGTGGCCTAACTACGGCTACACT
AGAAGGACAGTATTTGGTATCTGCGCTCTGCTGAAGCCAGTTACCTTCGGAAAAAGAGTTGGTAGCTCTT
GATCCGGCAAACAAACCACCGCTGGTAGCGGTGGTTTTTTTGTTTGCAAGCAGCAGATTACGCGCAGAAA
AAAAGGATCTCAAGAAGATCCTTTGATCTTTTCTACGGGGTCTGACGCTCAGTGGAACGAAAACTCACGT
TAAGGGATTTTGGTCATGAGATTATCAAAAAGGATCTTCACCTAGATCCTTTTAAATTAAAAATGAAGTT
TTAAATCAATCTAAAGTATATATGAGTAAACTTGGTCTGACAGTTACCAATGCTTAATCAGTGAGGCACC
TATCTCAGCGATCTGTCTATTTCGTTCATCCATAGTTGCCTGACTCCCCGTCGTGTAGATAACTACGATA
CGGGAGGGCTTACCATCTGGCCCCAGTGCTGCAATGATACCGCGAGACCCACGCTCACCGGCTCCAGATT
TATCAGCAATAAACCAGCCAGCCGGAAGGGCCGAGCGCAGAAGTGGTCCTGCAACTTTATCCGCCTCCAT
CCAGTCTATTAATTGTTGCCGGGAAGCTAGAGTAAGTAGTTCGCCAGTTAATAGTTTGCGCAACGTTGTT
GCCATTGCTGCAGGCATCGTGGTGTCACGCTCGTCGTTTGGTATGGCTTCATTCAGCTCCGGTTCCCAAC
GATCAAGGCGAGTTACATGATCCCCCATGTTGTGCAAAAAAGCGGTTAGCTCCTTCGGTCCTCCGATCGT
TGTCAGAAGTAAGTTGGCCGCAGTGTTATCACTCATGGTTATGGCAGCACTGCATAATTCTCTTACTGTC
ATGCCATCCGTAAGATGCTTTTCTGTGACTGGTGAGTACTCAACCAAGTCATTCTGAGAATAGTGTATGC
GGCGACCGAGTTGCTCTTGCCCGGCGTCAACACGGGATAATACCGCGCCACATAGCAGAACTTTAAAAGT
GCTCATCATTGGAAAACGTTCTTCGGGGCGAAAACTCTCAAGGATCTTACCGCTGTTGAGATCCAGTTCG
ATGTAACCCACTCGTGCACCCAACTGATCTTCAGCATCTTTTACTTTCACCAGCGTTTCTGGGTGAGCAA
AAACAGGAAGGCAAAATGCCGCAAAAAAGGGAATAAGGGCGACACGGAAATGTTGAATACTCATACTCTT
CCTTTTTCAATATTATTGAAGCATTTATCAGGGTTATTGTCTCATGAGCGGATACATATTTGAATGTATT
TAGAAAAATAAACAAATAGGGGTTCCGCGCACATTTCCCCGAAAAGTGCCACCTGACGTCTAAGAAACCA
TTATTATCATGACATTAACCTATAAAAATAGGCGTATCACGAGGCCCTTTCGTCTTCAAGAATTCCCGAC
ACCATCGAATGGTGCAAAACCTTTCGCGGTATGGCATGATAGCGCCCGGAAGAGAGTCAATTCAGGGTGG
TGAATGTGAAACCAGTAACGTTATACGATGTCGCAGAGTATGCCGGTGTCTCTTATCAGACCGTTTCCCG
CGTGGTGAACCAGGCCAGCCACGTTTCTGCGAAAACGCGGGAAAAAGTGGAAGCGGCGATGGCGGAGCTG
AATTACATTCCCAACCGCGTGGCACAACAACTGGCGGGCAAACAGTCGTTGCTGATTGGCGTTGCCACCT
CCAGTCTGGCCCTGCACGCGCCGTCGCAAATTGTCGCGGCGATTAAATCTCGCGCCGATCAACTGGGTGC
CAGCGTGGTGGTGTCGATGGTAGAACGAAGCGGCGTCGAAGCCTGTAAAGCGGCGGTGCACAATCTTCTC
GCGCAACGCGTCAGTGGGCTGATCATTAACTATCCGCTGGATGACCAGGATGCCATTGCTGTGGAAGCTG
CCTGCACTAATGTTCCGGCGTTATTTCTTGATGTCTCTGACCAGACACCCATCAACAGTATTATTTTCTC
CCATGAAGACGGTACGCGACTGGGCGTGGAGCATCTGGTCGCATTGGGTCACCAGCAAATCGCGCTGTTA
GCGGGCCCATTAAGTTCTGTCTCGGCGCGTCTGCGTCTGGCTGGCTGGCATAAATATCTCACTCGCAATC
AAATTCAGCCGATAGCGGAACGGGAAGGCGACTGGAGTGCCATGTCCGGTTTTCAACAAACCATGCAAAT
GCTGAATGAGGGCATCGTTCCCACTGCGATGCTGGTTGCCAACGATCAGATGGCGCTGGGCGCAATGCGC
GCCATTACCGAGTCCGGGCTGCGCGTTGGTGCGGATATCTCGGTAGTGGGATACGACGATACCGAAGACA
GCTCATGTTATATCCCGCCGTTAACCACCATCAAACAGGATTTTCGCCTGCTGGGGCAAACCAGCGTGGA
CCGCTTGCTGCAACTCTCTCAGGGCCAGGCGGTGAAGGGCAATCAGCTGTTGCCCGTCTCACTGGTGAAA
AGAAAAACCACCCTGGCGCCCAATACGCAAACCGCCTCTCCCCGCGCGTTGGCCGATTCATTAATGCAGC
TGGCACGACAGGTTTCCCGACTGGAAAGCGGGCAGTGAGCGCAACGCAATTAATGTAAGTTAGCTCACTC
ATTAGGCACAATTCTCATGTTTGACAGCTTATCATCGACTGCACGGTGCACCAATGCTTCTGGCGTCAGG
CAGCCATCGGAAGCTGTGGTATGGCTGTGCAGGTCGTAAATCACTGCATAATTCGTGTCGCTCAAGGCGC
ACTCCCGTTCTGGATAATGTTTTTTGCGCCGACATCATAACGGTTCTGGCAAATATTCTGAAATGAGCTG
