>Addgene plasmid #109836 | pHH0103_RARA_Hormone-recep | depositor partial sequence | sequence record 206788 | pHH0103_RARA_Hormone-recep sequence 762 bps
GGCCCAGCCGGCCAGCGAAAGCTACACTCTGACTCCGGAAGTTGGCGAGCTGATTGAAAAAGTTCGCAAA
GCGCACCAGGAAACGTTCCCGGCGCTGTGCCAGCTGGGCAAATATACCACCAACAACTCTTCCGAGCAAC
GCGTCAGCCTGGATATCGACCTGTGGGATAAGTTCTCCGAACTGTCTACGAAGTGCATCATCAAAACTGT
TGAGTTCGCCAAACAGCTGCCGGGCTTCACTACCCTGACCATTGCGGATCAGATTACTCTGCTGAAAGCA
GCGTGCCTGGACATCCTGATCCTGCGTATCTGTACCCGTTACACTCCGGAGCAGGATACCATGACCTTTT
CCGACGGTCTGACCCTGAACCGTACCCAAATGCACAATGCTGGCTTTGGTCCACTGACCGATCTGGTATT
TGCTTTCGCGAACCAGCTGCTGCCTCTGGAAATGGACGACGCAGAAACCGGTCTGCTGTCTGCCATCTGC
CTGATTTGTGGTGATCGTCAGGATCTGGAACAGCCGGACCGTGTAGACATGCTGCAGGAACCTCTGCTGG
AAGCACTGAAAGTTTACGTGCGTAAACGTCGCCCGTCCCGCCCGCATATGTTCCCGAAGATGCTGATGAA
AATCACCGACCTGCGTTCTATCTCTGCTAAAGGTGCTGAGCGTGTGATTACGCTGAAAATGGAAATCCCG
GGCTCTATGCCACCGCTGATCCAGGAAATGCTGGAAAACAGCGAAGGTCTGGACGCGGCCGC
